>Addgene plasmid #119963 | 6CUI (BRD2) | addgene full sequence | sequence record 234360 | Addgene NGS Result
CTAGAAATAATTTTGTTTAACTTTAAGAAGGAGATATACATATGTCCCCTATACTAGGTTATTGGAAAAT
TAAGGGCCTTGTGCAACCCACTCGACTTCTTTTGGAATATCTTGAAGAAAAATATGAAGAGCATTTGTAT
GAGCGCGATGAAGGTGATAAATGGCGAAACAAAAAGTTTGAATTGGGTTTGGAGTTTCCCAATCTTCCTT
ATTATATTGATGGTGATGTTAAATTAACACAGTCTATGGCCATCATACGTTATATAGCTGACAAGCACAA
CATGTTGGGTGGTTGTCCAAAAGAGCGTGCAGAGATTTCAATGCTTGAAGGAGCGGTTTTGGATATTAGA
TACGGTGTTTCGAGAATTGCATATAGTAAAGACTTTGAAACTCTCAAAGTTGATTTTCTTAGCAAGCTAC
CTGAAATGCTGAAAATGTTCGAAGATCGTTTATGTCATAAAACATATTTAAATGGTGATCATGTAACCCA
TCCTGACTTCATGTTGTATGACGCTCTTGATGTTGTTTTATACATGGACCCAATGTGCCTGGATGCGTTC
CCAAAATTAGTTTGTTTTAAAAAACGTATTGAAGCTATCCCACAAATTGATAAGTACTTGAAATCCAGCA
AGTATATAGCATGGCCTTTGCAGGGCTGGCAAGCCACGTTTGGTGGTGGCGACCATCCTCCAAAATCGGA
TGGTTCATCCGAAGGAGACGCCACCATGGGGCATATGGTGCACAGGCCTTTCCAATCCGCGGCCAGTTAC
CCCAACCGGCCCAGCAAGACACCCCCCCGAGCTGCAGAGAGCAGCGGCAGAGAAAACTTGTATTTCCAGG
GCGAGGAGGAAGAGAGCAGGCCCATGAGTTACGATGAGAAGCGGCAGCTGAGCCTGGACATCAACAAATT
ACCTGGGGAGAAGCTGGGCCGAGTTGTGCATATAATCCAAGCCAGGGAGCCCTCTTTACGTGATTCAAAC
CCAGAAGAGATTGAGATTGATTTTGAAACACTCAAGCCATCCACACTTAGAGAGCTTGAGCGCTATGTCC
TTTCCTGCCTACGTAAGAAACCCCGGAAGCCCTACACCATTAAGAAGCCTGTGGGAAAGACAAAGGAGGA
ACTGGCTTTGGAGAAAAAGCGGGAATTAGAAAAGCGGTTACAAGATGTCAGCGGACAGCTCAATTCTACT
TGATGACGAAGCTTGCGGCCGCACTCGAGCACCACCACCACCACCACTGAGATCCGGCTGCTAACAAAGC
CCGAAAGGAAGCTGAGTTGGCTGCTGCCACCGCTGAGCAATAACTAGCATAACCCCTTGGGGCCTCTAAA
CGGGTCTTGAGGGGTTTTTTGCTGAAAGGAGGAACTATATCCGGATTGGCGAATGGG
[124 nt withheld, positions 1388-1511]
C
[91 nt withheld, positions 1513-1603]
A
[49 nt withheld, positions 1605-1653]
CCTTTGACGTTGGAGTCCACGTTCTTTAATAGTGGACTCTTGTTCCAAACTGGAACAACACTCAACCCTA
TCTCGGTCTATTCTTTTGATTTATAAGGGATTTTGCCGATTTCGGCCTATTGGTTAAAAAATGAGCTGAT
TTAACAAAAATTTAACGCGAATTTTAACAAAATATTAACGCTTACAATTTAGGTGGCACTTTTCGGGGAA
ATGTGCGCGGAACCCCTATTTGTTTATTTTTCTAAATACATTCAAATATGTATCCGCTCATGAATTAATT
CTTAGAAAAACTCATCGAGCATCAAATGAAACTGCAATTTATTCATATCAGGATTATCAATACCATATTT
TTGAAAAAGCCGTTTCTGTAATGAAGGAGAAAACTCACCGAGGCAGTTCCATAGGATGGCAAGATCCTGG
TATCGGTCTGCGATTCCGACTCGTCCAACATCAATACAACCTATTAATTTCCCCTCGTCAAAAATAAGGT
TATCAAGTGAGAAATCACCATGAGTGACGACTGAATCCGGTGAGAATGGCAAAAGTTTATGCATTTCTTT
CCAGACTTGTTCAACAGGCCAGCCATTACGCTCGTCATCAAAATCACTCGCATCAACCAAACCGTTATTC
ATTCGTGATTGCGCCTGAGCGAGACGAAATACGCGATCGCTGTTAAAAGGACAATTACAAACAGGAATCG
AATGCAACCGGCGCAGGAACACTGCCAGCGCATCAACAATATTTTCACCTGAATCAGGATATTCTTCTAA
TACCTGGAATGCTGTTTTCCCGGGGATCGCAGTGGTGAGTAACCATGCATCATCAGGAGTACGGATAAAA
TGCTTGATGGTCGGAAGAGGCATAAATTCCGTCAGCCAGTTTAGTCTGACCATCTCATCTGTAACATCAT
TGGCAACGCTACCTTTGCCATGTTTCAGAAACAACTCTGGCGCATCGGGCTTCCCATACAATCGATAGAT
TGTCGCACCTGATTGCCCGACATTATCGCGAGCCCATTTATACCCATATAAATCAGCATCCATGTTGGAA
TTTAATCGCGGCCTAGAGCAAGACGTTTCCCGTTGAATATGGCTCATAACACCCCTTGTATTACTGTTTA
TGTAAGCAGACAGTTTTATTGTTCATGACCAAAATCCCTTAACGTGAGTTTTCGTTCCACTGAGCGTCAG
ACCCCGTAGAAAAGATCAAAGGATCTTCTTGAGATCCTTTTTTTCTGCGCGTAATCTGCTGCTTGCAAAC
AAAAAAACCACCGCTACCAGCGGTGGTTTGTTTGCCGGATCAAGAGCTACCAACTCTTTTTCCGAAGGTA
ACTGGCTTCAGCAGAGCGCAGATACCAAATACTGTCCTTCTAGTGTAGCCGTAGTTAGGCCACCACTTCA
AGAACTCTGTAGCACCGCCTACATACCTCGCTCTGCTAATCCTGTTACCAGTGGCTGCTGCCAGTGGCGA
TAAGTCGTGTCTTACCGGGTTGGACTCAAGACGATAGTTACCGGATAAGGCGCAGCGGTCGGGCTGAACG
GGGGGTTCGTGCACACAGCCCAGCTTGGAGCGAACGACCTACACCGAACTGAGATACCTACAGCGTGAGC
TATGAGAAAGCGCCACGCTTCCCGAAGGGAGAAAGGCGGACAGGTATCCGGTAAGCGGCAGGGTCGGAAC
AGGAGAGCGCACGAGGGAGCTTCCAGGGGGAAACGCCTGGTATCTTTATAGTCCTGTCGGGTTTCGCCAC
CTCTGACTTGAGCGTCGATTTTTGTGATGCTCGTCAGGGGGGCGGAGCCTATGGAAAAACGCCAGCAACG
CGGCCTTTTTACGGTTCCTGGCCTTTTGCTGGCCTTTTGCTCACATGTTCTTTCCTGCGTTATCCCCTGA
TTCTGTGGATAACCGTATTACCGCCTTTGAGTGAGCTGATACCGCTCGCCGCAGCCGAACGACCGAGCGC
AGCGAGTCAGTGAGCGAGGAAGCGGAAGAGCGCCTGATGCGGTATTTTCTCCTTACGCATCTGTGCGGTA
TTTCACACCGCAATGGTGCACTCTCAGTACAATCTGCTCTGATGCCGCATAGTTAAGCCAGTATACACTC
CGCTATCGCTACGTGACTGGGTCATGGCTGCGCCCCGACACCCGCCAACACCCGCTGACGCGCCCTGACG
GGCTTGTCTGCTCCCGGCATCCGCTTACAGACAAGCTGTGACCGTCTCCGGGAGCTGCATGTGTCAGAGG
TTTTCACCGTCATCACCGAAACGCGCGAGGCAGCTGCGGTAAAGCTCATCAGCGTGGTCGTGAAGCGATT
CACAGATGTCTGCCTGTTCATCCGCGTCCAGCTCGTTGAGTTTCTCCAGAAGCGTTAATGTCTGGCTTCT
GATAAAGCGGGCCATGTTAAGGGCGGTTTTTTCCTGTTTGGTCACTGATGCCTCCGTGTAAGGGGGATTT
CTGTTCATGGGGGTAATGATACCGATGAAACGAGAGAGGATGCTCACGATACGGGTTACTGATGATGAAC
ATGCCCGGTTACTGGAACGTTGTGAGGGTAAACAACTGGCGGTATGGATGCGGCGGGACCAGAGAAAAAT
CACTCAGGGTCAATGCCAGCGCTTCGTTAATACAGATGTAGGTGTTCCACAGGGTAGCCAGCAGCATCCT
GCGATGCAGATCCGGAACATAATGGTGCAGGGCGCTGACTTCCGCGTTTCCAGACTTTACGAAACACGGA
AACCGAAGACCATTCATGTTGTTGCTCAGGTCGCAGACGTTTTGCAGCAGCAGTCGCTTCACGTTCGCTC
GCGTATCGGTGATTCATTCTGCTAACCAGTAAGGCAACCCCGCCAGCCTAGCCGGGTCCTCAACGACAGG
AGCACGATCATGCGCACCCGTGGGGCCGCCATGCCGGCGATAATGGCCTGCTTCTCGCCGAAACGTTTGG
TGGCGGGACCAGTGACGAAGGCTTGAGCGAGGGCGTGCAAGATTCCGAATACCGCAAGCGACAGGCCGAT
CATCGTCGCGCTCCAGCGAAAGCGGTCCTCGCCGAAAATGACCCAGAGCGCTGCCGGCACCTGTCCTACG
AGTTGCATGATAAAGAAGACAGTCATAAGTGCGGCGACGATAGTCATGCCCCGCGCCCACCGGAAGGAGC
TGACTGGGTTGAAGGCTCTCAAGGGCATCGGTCGAGATCCCGGTGCCTAATGAGTGAGCTAACTTACATT
AATTGCGTTGCGCTCACTGCCCGCTTTCCAGTCGGGAAACCTGTCGTGCCAGCTGCATTAATGAATCGGC
CAACGCGCGGGGAGAGGCGGTTTGCGTATTGGGCGCCAGGGTGGTTTTTCTTTTCACCAGTGAGACGGGC
AACAGCTGATTGCCCTTCACCGCCTGGCCCTGAGAGAGTTGCAGCAAGCGGTCCACGCTGGTTTGCCCCA
GCAGGCGAAAATCCTGTTTGATGGTGGTTAACGGCGGGATATAACATGAGCTGTCTTCGGTATCGTCGTA
TCCCACTACCGAGATATCCGCACCAACGCGCAGCCCGGACTCGGTAATGGCGCGCATTGCGCCCAGCGCC
ATCTGATCGTTGGCAACCAGCATCGCAGTGGGAACGATGCCCTCATTCAGCATTTGCATGGTTTGTTGAA
AACCGGACATGGCACTCCAGTCGCCTTCCCGTTCCGCTATCGGCTGAATTTGATTGCGAGTGAGATATTT
ATGCCAGCCAGCCAGACGCAGACGCGCCGAGACAGAACTTAATGGGCCCGCTAACAGCGCGATTTGCTGG
TGACCCAATGCGACCAGATGCTCCACGCCCAGTCGCGTACCGTCTTCATGGGAGAAAATAATACTGTTGA
TGGGTGTCTGGTCAGAGACATCAAGAAATAACGCCGGAACATTAGTGCAGGCAGCTTCCACAGCAATGGC
ATCCTGGTCATCCAGCGGATAGTTAATGATCAGCCCACTGACGCGTTGCGCGAGAAGATTGTGCACCGCC
GCTTTACAGGCTTCGACGCCGCTTCGTTCTACCATCGACACCACCACGCTGGCACCCAGTTGATCGGCGC
GAGATTTAATCGCCGCGACAATTTGCGACGGCGCGTGCAGGGCCAGACTGGAGGTGGCAACGCCAATCAG
CAACGACTGTTTGCCCGCCAGTTGTTGTGCCACGCGGTTGGGAATGTAATTCAGCTCCGCCATCGCCGCT
TCCACTTTTTCCCGCGTTTTCGCAGAAACGTGGCTGGCCTGGTTCACCACGCGGGAAACGGTCTGATAAG
AGACACCGGCATACTCTGCGACATCGTATAACGTTACTGGTTTCACATTCACCACCCTGAATTGACTCTC
TTCCGGGCGCTATCATGCCATACCGCGAAAGGTTTTGCGCCATTCGATGGTGTCCGGGATCTCGACGCTC
TCCCTTATGCGACTCCTGCATTAGGAAGCAGCCCAGTAGTAGGTTGAGGCCGTTGAGCACCGCCGCCGCA
AGGAATGGTGCATGCAAGGAGATGGCGCCCAACAGTCCCCCGGCCACGGGGCCTGCCACCATACCCACGC
CGAAACAAGCGCTCATGAGCCCGAAGTGGCGAGCCCGATCTTCCCCATCGGTGATGTCGGCGATATAGGC
GCCAGCAACCGCACCTGTGGCGCCGGTGATGCCGGCCACGATGCGTCCGGCGTAGAGGATCGAGATCTCG
ATCCCGCGAAATTAATACGACTCACTATAGGGGAATTGTGAGCGGATAACAATTCCCCT
Features (pLannotate 1.2.2; 20 found; start..end, strand, type, name):
     12..34      +  RBS            RBS: efficient ribosome binding site from bacteriophage T7 gene 10 (Olins and Rangwala, 1989)
     42..695     +  CDS            GST26_SCHJA: Experimental evidence at protein level: Swiss-Prot protein existence level 1. GST isoenzymes appear to play a central role in the parasite detoxification system. Other functions are also suspected including a role in increasing the solubility of haematin in the parasite gut. From Schistosoma japonicum (Blood fluke).
    702..1190    +  CDS            BRD2 (fragment): BRD2_HUMAN - Also known as KIAA9001, RING3. Experimental evidence at protein level: Swiss-Prot protein existence level 1. May play a role in spermatogenesis or folliculogenesis (By similarity). Binds hyperacetylated chromatin and plays a role in the regulation of transcription, probably by chromatin remodeling. Regulates transcription of the CCND1 gene. Plays a role in nucleosome assembly. From Homo sapiens (Human).
   1220..1237    +  CDS            9xHis (fragment): 9xHis affinity tag
   1247..1296    +  CDS            SET1 (fragment): solubility-enhancement tag derived from T7 phage gene 10B
   1304..1351    +  terminator     T7 terminator: transcription terminator for bacteriophage T7 RNA polymerase
   1388..1816    +  rep_origin     f1 ori (sequence partly withheld): f1 bacteriophage origin of replication; arrow indicates direction of (+) strand synthesis
   1869..1926    +  promoter       AmpR promoter (fragment): bla
   1935..2750    -  CDS            KanR: aminoglycoside phosphotransferase; aph(3')-Ia; confers resistance to kanamycin in bacteria or G418 (Geneticin®) in eukaryotes
   2872..3460    +  rep_origin     ori: high-copy-number ColE1/pMB1/pBR322/pUC origin of replication
   3646..3785    -  misc_feature   bom: basis of mobility region from pBR322
   3887..4078    -  CDS            rop: Rop protein, which maintains plasmids at low copy number; rop
   4095..4475    +  CDS            YPB1_ECOLX: Protein predicted: Swiss-Prot protein existence level 4. From Escherichia coli.
   4547..4838    -  CDS            TcR (fragment): tetracycline efflux protein; tet; confers resistance to tetracycline
   4853..4874    -  protein_bind   CAP binding site: CAP binding activates transcription in the presence of cAMP. E. coli catabolite activator protein
   4887..5969    -  CDS            lacI: lac repressor; lacI; The lac repressor binds to the lac operator to inhibit transcription in E. coli. This inhibition can be relieved by adding lactose or isopropyl-β-D-thiogalactopyranoside (IPTG).
   5970..6047    -  promoter       lacI promoter: lacI
   6055..6334    -  CDS            TcR (fragment): tetracycline efflux protein; tet; confers resistance to tetracycline
   6356..6374    +  promoter       T7 promoter: promoter for bacteriophage T7 RNA polymerase
   6375..6399    +  protein_bind   lac operator: The lac repressor binds to the lac operator to inhibit transcription in E. coli. This inhibition can be relieved by adding lactose or isopropyl-β-D-thiogalactopyranoside (IPTG). lac repressor encoded by lacI
