[The description below was written by a language model from this plasmid's Addgene catalogue record and pLannotate feature annotations shown in this document.]
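Description:
6CUI (BRD2) is a bacterial expression plasmid built on pET28GSTlinker-LIC, a pET28-derived ligation-independent cloning vector, and was made to produce a fragment of human BRD2 for structure determination; its name refers to the corresponding PDB entry. The 6,402 nt plasmid carries a kanamycin resistance gene (aph(3')-Ia) for selection and a pBR322/ColE1-type origin with the bom site and the rop gene, which fits the low copy number listed in the record. An f1 origin is also present. The short tetracycline-resistance fragments and the partial AmpR promoter in the annotation appear to be non-functional backbone remnants.

Expression is driven by a T7 promoter followed directly by a lac operator, and a lacI cassette on the plasmid supplies the repressor. Transcription therefore depends on T7 RNA polymerase in the host and is inducible with IPTG. A T7 gene 10 ribosome binding site initiates translation of Schistosoma japonicum glutathione S-transferase, which is joined through a long linker and a TEV protease cleavage site to the BRD2 insert. This lets the fusion be captured by GST affinity and the tag then be removed. The catalogue gives the insert as 348 bp, whereas the automated annotation marks a 489 nt BRD2-matching region starting just after GST. The record does not explain this difference, nor does it say which BRD2 domain or residues are encoded. His-tag and T7-tag-like fragments are annotated downstream of the insert, ahead of the T7 terminator. They are probably untranslated vector sequence, although the record does not confirm this.
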