Addgene plasmid #119963: 6CUI (BRD2)
Purpose: Bacterial expression for structure determination
Depositing lab: Cheryl Arrowsmith. Depositing organization: University of Toronto.
Backbone
  Vector backbone: pET28GSTlinker-LIC
  Backbone manufacturer: SGC
  Vector type: Bacterial Expression
Growth in bacteria
  Bacterial resistance: Kanamycin, 50 μg/mL
  Growth temperature: 37°C
  Growth strain: DH5alpha
  Copy number: Low Copy
Gene/Insert
  Gene/Insert name: BRD2 (alt names: PDB ID: 6CUI; BRD2)
  Species: H. sapiens (human)
  Insert size (bp): 348
  Entrez Gene: BRD2 (a.k.a. BRD2-IT1, D6S113E, FSH, FSHRG1, FSRG1, NAT, O27.1.1, RING3, RNF3)
  Promoter: T7
  Tag / fusion protein: GST tag followed by a long linker and TEV cleavage site (N terminal on backbone)
  Cloning method: Ligation Independent Cloning
  Sequencing primers: 5′ T7; 3′ T7-term
Terms and licenses: Academic/Nonprofit Terms; Industry Terms: Not Available to Industry
Depositor comments: N-Tag: MSPILGYWKIKGLVQPTRLLLEYLEEKYEEHLYERDEGDKWRNKKFELGLEFPNLPYYIDGDVKLTQSMAIIRYIADKHNMLGGCPKERAEISMLEGAVLDIRYGVSRIAYSKDFETLKVDFLSKLPEMLKMFEDRLCHKTYLNGDHVTHPDFMLYDALDVVLYMDPMCLDAFPKLVCFKKRIEAIPQIDKYLKSSKYIAWPLQGWQATFGGGDHPPKSDGSSEGDATMGHMVHRPFQSAASYPNRPSKTPPRAAESSGRENLYFQG. BRD2:JMC137-F11:C241626. SGC link: http://www.thesgc.org/structures/6CUI/
How to cite: 6CUI (BRD2) was a gift from Cheryl Arrowsmith (Addgene plasmid # 119963 ; http://n2t.net/addgene:119963 ; RRID:Addgene_119963)
