>Addgene plasmid #119963 | 6CUI (BRD2) | depositor partial sequence | sequence record 227395 | Insert sequence
GAGGAGGAAGAGAGCAGGCCCATGAGTTACGATGAGAAGCGGCAGCTGAGCCTGGACATCAACAAATTAC
CTGGGGAGAAGCTGGGCCGAGTTGTGCATATAATCCAAGCCAGGGAGCCCTCTTTACGTGATTCAAACCC
AGAAGAGATTGAGATTGATTTTGAAACACTCAAGCCATCCACACTTAGAGAGCTTGAGCGCTATGTCCTT
TCCTGCCTACGTAAGAAACCCCGGAAGCCCTACACCATTAAGAAGCCTGTGGGAAAGACAAAGGAGGAAC
TGGCTTTGGAGAAAAAGCGGGAATTAGAAAAGCGGTTACAAGATGTCAGCGGACAGCTCAATTCTACT
